>Addgene plasmid #78329 | FLAG-hMYOD1 (#794) | addgene partial sequence | sequence record 152162 | CMV-F 5'-CGCAAATGGGCGGTAGGCGTG-3'
ACCGTCAGATCCGCTAGCGATTACGCCAAGCTCGAAATTAACCCTCACTAAAGGGAACAAAAGCTGGAGC
TCCACCGCGGTGGCGGCCGCCACCATGGATTACAAGGATGACGACGATAAGAGCCCGGGCGGATCCATGG
AGCTACTGTCGCCACCGCTCCGCGACGTAGACCTGACGGCCCCCGACGGCTCTCTCTGCTCCTTTGCCAC
AACGGACGACTTCTATGACGACCCGTGTTTCGACTCCCCGGACCTGCGCTTCTTCGAAGACCTGGACCCG
CGCCTGATGCACGTGGGCGCGCTCCTGAAACCCGAAGAGCACTCGCACTTCCCCGCGGCGGTGCACCCGG
CCCCGGGCGCACGTGAGGACGAGCATGTGCGCGCGCCCAGCGGGCACCACCAGGCGGGCCGCTGCCTACT
GTGGGCCTGCAAGGCGTGCAAGCGCAAGACCACCAACGCCGACCGCCGCAAGGCCGCCACCATGCGCGAG
CGGCGCCGCCTGAGCAAAGTAAATGAGGCCTTTGAGACACTCAAGCGCTGCACGTCGAGCAATCCAAACC
AGCGGTTGCCCAAGGTGGAGATCCTGCGCAACGCCATCCGCTATATCGAGGGCCTGCAGGCTCTGCTGCG
CGACCAGGACGCCGCGCCCCCTGGCGCCGCAGCCGCCTTCTATGCGCCGGGCCCGCTGCCCCCGGGCCGC
GGCGGCGAGCACTACAGCGGCGACTCCGACGCGTCCAGCCCGCGCTCCAACTGCTCCGACGGCATGATGG
ACTACAGCGGCCCCCCGAGCGGCGCCCGGCGGCGGAACTGCTACGAAGGCGCCTACTACAACGAGGCGCC
CAGCGA
