>Addgene plasmid #78329 | FLAG-hMYOD1 (#794) | addgene partial sequence | sequence record 152163 | T7 5'-TAATACGACTCACTATAGGG-3'
AGGTACCGGGCCCCCCCTCGAGGTCGACGGTATCGATAAGCTTGATATCGAATTCTCAGAGCACCTGGTA
TATCGGGTTGGGGTTCGCACCCGCAGGGCACTGCGGGGCGGCGTCCGGTGACTGGGTGGGGTCGCCGCTG
CTCTCTCCCTCGCTGGGGGCGGCAGCCTCTTGCCTGCGCGGAGGCGACTCANAAGGCACGTCCGCCAGCA
GGAGGGCGGGCGCCGCAGGGCTCTCGGTGGAGATGCGCTCCACGATGCTGGACAGGCAGTCTAGGCTCGA
CACCGCCGCACTCTTCCCGGGCCTGGGTTCGCTGGGCGCCTCGTTGTAGTAGGCGCCTTCGTAGCAGTTC
CGCCGCCGGGCGCCGCTCGGGGGGCCGCTGTAGTCCATCATGCCGTCGGAGCAGTTGGAGCGCGGGCTGG
ACGCGTCGGAGTCGCCGCTGTAGTGCTCGCCGCCGCGGCCCGGGGGCAGCGGGCCCGGCGCATAGAAGGC
GGCTGCGGCGCCAGGGGGCGCGGCGTCCTGGTCGCGCAGCAGAGCCTGCAGGCCCTCGATATAGCGGATG
GCGTTGCGCAGGATCTCCACCTTGGGCAACCGCTGGTTTGGATTGCTCGACGTGCAGCGCTTGAGTGTCT
CAAAGGCCTCATTTACTTTGCTCAGGCGGCGCCGCTCGCGCATGGTGGCGGCCTTGCGGCGGTCGGCGTT
GGTGGTCTTGCGCTTGCACGCCTTGCAGGCCCACAGTAGGCAGCGGCCCGCCTGGTGGTGCCCGCTGGGC
GCGCGCACATGCTCGTCCTCACGTGCGCCCGGGGCCGGGTGCACCGCCGCGG
