>Addgene plasmid #78329 | FLAG-hMYOD1 (#794) | depositor partial sequence | sequence record 152164 | Partial sequence of insert
AAGCTGGAGCTCCACCGCGGTGGCGGCCGCCACCATGGATTACAAGGATGACGACGATAAGAGCCCGGGC
GGATCCATGGAGCTACTGTCGCCACCGCTCCGCGACGTAGACCTGACGGCCCCCGACGGCTCTCTCTGCT
CCTTTGCCACAACGGACGACTTCTATGACGACCCGTGTTTCGACTCCCCGGACCTGCGCTTCTTCGAAGA
CCTGGACCCGCGCCTGATGCACGTGGGCGCGCTCCTGAAACCCGAAGAGCACTCGCACTTCCCCGCGGCG
GTGCACCCGGCCCCGGGCGCACGTGAGGACGAGCATGTGCGCGCGCCCAGCGGGCACCACCAGGCGGGCC
GCTGCCTACTGTGGGCCTGCAAGGCGTGCAAGCGCAAGACCACCAACGCCGACCGCCGCAAGGCCGCCAC
CATGCGCGAGCGGCGCCGCCTGAGCAAAGTAAATGAGGCCTTTGAGACACTCAAGCGCTGCACGTCGAGC
AATCCAAACCAGCGGTTGCCCAAGGTGGAGATCCTGCGCAACGCCATCCGCTATATCGAGGGCCTGCAGG
CTCTGCTGCGCGACCAGGACGCCGCGCCCCCTGGCGCCGCAGCCGCCTTCTATGCGCCGGGCCCGCTGCC
CCCGGGCCGCGGCGGCGAGCACTACAGCGGCGACTCCGACGCGTCCAGCCCGCGCTCCAACTGCTCCGAC
GGCATGATGGACTACAGCGGCCCCCCGAGCGGCGCCCGGCGGCGGAACTGCTACGAAGGCGCCTACTACA
ACGAGGCGCCCAGCGAACCCAGGCCCGGGAAGAGTGCGGCGGTGTCGAGCCTAGACTGCCTGTCCAGCAT
CGTGGAGCGCATCTCCACCGAGAGCCCTGCGGCGCCCGCCCTCCTGCTGGCGGACGTGCCTTCTGAGTCG
CCTCCGCGCAGGCAAGAGGCTGCCGCCCCCAGCGAGGGAGAGAGCAGCGGCGACCCCACCCAGTCACCGG
ACGCCGCCCCGCAGTGCCCTGCGGGTGCGAACCCCAACCCGATATACCAGGTGCTCTGAGAATTCGATAT
CAAGCTTATCGATACCGTCGACCTCGAGGGGGACAGTACCTATATAGGTACAGTAGGTACCAATTCGCCT
AATACAGT
