[The description below was written by a language model from this plasmid's Addgene catalogue record.]
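Description:
FLAG-hMYOD1 is a mammalian expression plasmid built on the Stratagene pCMV-Tag2b backbone, designed to overexpress the human MYOD1 (myogenic differentiation 1) open reading frame with an N-terminal FLAG epitope. The insert of about 1 kb was cloned by restriction digestion between the BamHI and EcoRI sites of the backbone, both of which remain intact, giving a total size of roughly 5.3 kb from a 4.3 kb vector. The FLAG tag is supplied by the backbone upstream of the cloning site, so the MYOD1 coding sequence is fused in frame behind it. Transcription is driven by the CMV promoter, a strong constitutive viral promoter active in many mammalian cell types. T3 and T7 promoter sequences flank the insert and are recorded as the sequencing primer sites.

The plasmid is maintained at high copy number in E. coli under kanamycin selection. The record also lists neomycin resistance as the marker for mammalian cells, which allows G418 selection of stably transfected populations. No feature table was provided, so the origin of replication, polyadenylation signal and other backbone elements are not documented here.

MYOD1 is a basic helix-loop-helix transcription factor and a key regulator of skeletal muscle differentiation. The stated purpose is simply overexpression of the tagged protein. The FLAG epitope generally permits detection or immunoprecipitation of the exogenous protein with anti-FLAG antibodies and distinguishes it from endogenous MYOD1, although the record does not describe specific downstream applications.
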