Addgene plasmid #78329: FLAG-hMYOD1 (#794)
Purpose: Overexpression of human MYOD1 ORF with a N-terminal FLAG tag
Depositing lab: Matthew Alexander & Louis Kunkel. Depositing organization: Boston Children's Hospital.
Backbone
  Vector backbone: pCMV-Tag2b
  Backbone manufacturer: Stratagene
  Backbone size w/o insert (bp): 4300
  Total vector size (bp): 5300
  Vector type: Mammalian Expression
  Selectable markers: Neomycin (select with G418)
Growth in bacteria
  Bacterial resistance: Kanamycin, 50 μg/mL
  Growth temperature: 37°C
  Growth strain: DH5alpha
  Copy number: High Copy
Gene/Insert
  Gene/Insert name: MYOD1 (alt name: Myogenic differentiation 1)
  Species: H. sapiens (human)
  Insert size (bp): 1000
  GenBank ID: NM_002478.4
  Entrez Gene: MYOD1 (a.k.a. CMYP17, MYF3, MYOD, MYODRIF, PUM, bHLHc1)
  Promoter: CMV
  Tag / fusion protein: FLAG (N terminal on backbone)
  Cloning method: Restriction Enzyme; 5′ cloning site BamH1 (not destroyed); 3′ cloning site EcoR1 (not destroyed)
  Sequencing primers: 5′ T3 promoter; 3′ T7 promoter
Terms and licenses: Academic/Nonprofit Terms; Industry Terms: Not Available to Industry
Depositor comments: Please contact Dr. Alexander if you have any questions.
How to cite: FLAG-hMYOD1 (#794) was a gift from Matthew Alexander & Louis Kunkel (Addgene plasmid # 78329 ; http://n2t.net/addgene:78329 ; RRID:Addgene_78329)
